Addgene plasmid #191695: pCAG-SP-3xHAtag-PTPRO
Purpose: For expression coding sequencing of PTPRO
Depositing lab: Yuejun Chen. Depositing organization: Center for Excellence in Brain Science and Intelligence Technology, Chinese Academy of Sciences. Publication: Human midbrain dopaminergic neuronal differentiation markers predict cell therapy outcomes in a Parkinson's disease model. Xu P, He H, Gao Q, Zhou Y, Wu Z, Zhang X, Sun L, Hu G, Guan Q, You Z, Zhang X, Zheng W, Xiong M, Chen Y. J Clin Invest. 2022 Jul 15;132(14). pii: 156768. doi: 10.1172/JCI156768. PubMed 35700056.
Backbone
  Vector backbone: pCAG-Cre (Plasmid #13775)
  Backbone manufacturer: Connie Cepko
  Vector type: Mammalian Expression
Growth in bacteria
  Bacterial resistance: Ampicillin, 100 μg/mL
  Growth temperature: 37°C
  Growth strain: DH5alpha
  Copy number: High Copy
Gene/Insert
  Gene/Insert name: signal peptide, full length coding sequence of PTPRO and 3xHAtag
  Species: H. sapiens (human)
  Mutation: WT
  Cloning method: Restriction Enzyme; 5′ cloning site Unknown (unknown if destroyed)
Terms and licenses: Academic/Nonprofit Terms; Industry Terms: Not Available to Industry
How to cite: pCAG-SP-3xHAtag-PTPRO was a gift from Yuejun Chen (Addgene plasmid # 191695 ; http://n2t.net/addgene:191695 ; RRID:Addgene_191695)
