[The description below was written by a language model from this plasmid's Addgene catalogue record and pLannotate feature annotations shown in this document.]
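Description:
pCAG-SP-3xHAtag-PTPRO is a mammalian expression plasmid of about 8.5 kb, built on the pCAG-Cre backbone, in which the original payload has been replaced by wild-type human PTPRO. This gene (also known as GLEPP1) encodes a receptor-type protein tyrosine phosphatase. The plasmid is propagated in E. coli from a high-copy ColE1/pUC-type origin and selected with ampicillin through the β-lactamase gene and its own promoter. No mammalian selection marker is annotated, so the design is suited to transient transfection. An SV40 origin is present next to a fragment of the SV40 promoter and an SV40 poly(A) signal. This origin could support episomal replication in cells that express large T antigen. The lac promoter, lac operator, CAP site and lacI fragments are carry-over backbone sequences.

Expression is driven by a CAG-type cassette. The feature table annotates the CMV immediate-early enhancer and the chimeric chicken β-actin/rabbit β-globin intron. The unannotated gap between them would normally hold the chicken β-actin promoter, although that promoter is not called in the table. Downstream lies one long open reading frame annotated as PTPRO, followed by rabbit β-globin 3′ sequence and its polyadenylation signal. The short "HBB fragment" is most likely residual globin exon sequence rather than an intended coding element.

According to the catalogue entry, the insert combines a signal peptide, a 3xHA tag and the full-length coding sequence. The plasmid name suggests that the tag sits just after the signal peptide, which would place it at the extracellular N-terminus of the mature protein. The feature table does not annotate the signal peptide or the HA tag separately, so their exact positions cannot be confirmed, and the cloning sites are not recorded. The stated purpose is simply expression of PTPRO. The associated work concerns differentiation markers of human midbrain dopaminergic neurons.
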