Features (pLannotate 1.2.2; 16 found; start..end, strand, type, name):
      5..384     +  enhancer       CMV enhancer: human cytomegalovirus immediate early enhancer
    662..1678    +  intron         chimeric intron: chimera between introns from chicken β-actin and rabbit β-globin
   1734..5471    +  CDS            PTPRO: PTPRO_HUMAN - Also known as GLEPP1, PTPU2. Experimental evidence at protein level: Swiss-Prot protein existence level 1. Possesses tyrosine phosphatase activity. Plays a role in regulating the glomerular pressure/filtration rate relationship through an effect on podocyte structure and function (By similarity). From Homo sapiens (Human).
   5477..5548    +  CDS            HBB (fragment): HBB_PONPY - Experimental evidence at transcript level: Swiss-Prot protein existence level 2. Involved in oxygen transport from the lung to the various peripheral tissues. From Pongo pygmaeus (Bornean orangutan).
   5619..5674    +  polyA_signal   β-globin poly(A) signal: rabbit β-globin polyadenylation signal (Gil and Proudfoot, 1987)
   6059..6075    -  protein_bind   lac operator: The lac repressor binds to the lac operator to inhibit transcription in E. coli. This inhibition can be relieved by adding lactose or isopropyl-β-D-thiogalactopyranoside (IPTG). lac repressor encoded by lacI
   6083..6113    -  promoter       lac promoter: promoter for the E. coli lac operon
   6128..6149    -  protein_bind   CAP binding site: CAP binding activates transcription in the presence of cAMP. E. coli catabolite activator protein
   6162..6201    -  CDS            lacI (fragment): lac repressor; lacI; The lac repressor binds to the lac operator to inhibit transcription in E. coli. This inhibition can be relieved by adding lactose or isopropyl-β-D-thiogalactopyranoside (IPTG).
   6208..6230    +  promoter       SV40 promoter (fragment): SV40 enhancer and early promoter
   6254..6389    +  rep_origin     SV40 ori: SV40 origin of replication
   6409..6543    +  polyA_signal   SV40 poly(A) signal: SV40 polyadenylation signal
   6545..6599    -  CDS            lacI (fragment): lac repressor; lacI; The lac repressor binds to the lac operator to inhibit transcription in E. coli. This inhibition can be relieved by adding lactose or isopropyl-β-D-thiogalactopyranoside (IPTG).
   6782..7370    -  rep_origin     ori: high-copy-number ColE1/pMB1/pBR322/pUC origin of replication
   7541..8401    -  CDS            AmpR: β-lactamase; bla; confers resistance to ampicillin, carbenicillin, and related antibiotics
   8402..8506    -  promoter       AmpR promoter: bla
>Addgene plasmid #191695 | pCAG-SP-3xHAtag-PTPRO | addgene full sequence | sequence record 376937 | Addgene NGS Result
GGTCGACATTGATTATTGACTAGTTATTAATAGTAATCAATTACGGGGTCATTAGTTCATAGCCCATATA
TGGAGTTCCGCGTTACATAACTTACGGTAAATGGCCCGCCTGGCTGACCGCCCAACGACCCCCGCCCATT
GACGTCAATAATGACGTATGTTCCCATAGTAACGCCAATAGGGACTTTCCATTGACGTCAATGGGTGGAG
TATTTACGGTAAACTGCCCACTTGGCAGTACATCAAGTGTATCATATGCCAAGTACGCCCCCTATTGACG
TCAATGACGGTAAATGGCCCGCCTGGCATTATGCCCAGTACATGACCTTATGGGACTTTCCTACTTGGCA
GTACATCTACGTATTAGTCATCGCTATTACCATGGTCGAGGTGAGCCCCACGTTCTGCTTCACTCTCCCC
ATCTCCCCCCCCTCCCCACCCCCAATTTTGTATTTATTTATTTTTTAATTATTTTGTGCAGCGATGGGGG
CGGGGGGGGGGGGGGGGCGCGCCRGGGGGGGGGGGGGGGGGGGGGGGGGGGGGSGGGGSGRGGSGGRGAG
GTGCGGCGGCAGCCAATCAGAGCGGCGCGCTCCGAAAGTTTCCTTTTATGGCGAGGCGGCGGCGGCGGCG
GCCCTATAAAAAGCGAAGCGCGCGGCGGGCGGGAGTCGCTGCGCGCTGCCTTCGCCCCGTGCCCCGCTCC
GCCGCCGCCTCGCGCCGCCCGCCCCGGCTCTGACTGACCGCGTTACTCCCACAGGTGAGCGGGCGGGACG
GCCCTTCTCCTCCGGGCTGTAATTAGCGCTTGGTTTAATGACGGCTTGTTTCTTTTCTGTGGCTGCGTGA
AAGCCTTGAGGGGCTCCGGGAGGGCCCTTTGTGCGGGGGGAGCGGCTCGGGGGGTGCGTGCGTGTGTGTG
TGCGTGGGGAGCGCCGCGTGCGGCTCCGCGCTGCCCGGCGGCTGTGAGCGCTGCGGGCGCGGCGCGGGGC
TTTGTGCGCTCCGCAGTGTGCGCGAGGGGAGCGCGGCCGGGGGCGGTGCCCCGCGGTGCGGGGGGGGCTG
CGAGGGGAACAAAGGCTGCGTGCGGGGTGTGTGCGTGGGGGGGTGAGCAGGGGGTGTGGGCGCGTCGGTC
GGGCTGCAACCCCCCCTGCACCCCCCTCCCCGAGTTGCTGAGCACGGCCCGGCTTCGGGTGCGGGGCTCC
GTACGGGGCGTGGCGCGGGGCTCGCCGTGCCGGGCGGGGGGTGGCGGCAGGTGGGGGTGCCGGGCGGGGC
GGGGCCGCCTCGGGCCGGGGRGGGCTCGGGGGRGGGGCGCGGCGGCCCCCGGAGCGCCGGCGGCTGTCGA
GGCGCGGCGAGCCGCAGCCATTGCCTTTTATGGTAATCGTGCGAGAGGGCGCAGGGACTTCCTTTGTCCC
AAATCTGTGCGGAGCCGAAATCTGGGAGGCGCCGCCGCACCCCCTCTAGCGGGCGCGGGGCGAAGCGGTG
CGGCGCCGGCAGGAAGGAAATGGGCGGGGAGGGCCTTCGTGCGTCGCCGCGCCGCCGTCCCCTTCTCCCT
CTCCAGCCTCGGGGCTGTCCGCGGGGGGACGGCTGCCTTCGGGGGGGACGGGGCAGGGCGGGGTTCGGCT
TCTGGCGTGTGACCGGCGGCTCTAGAGCCTCTGCTAACCATGTTCATGCCTTCTTCTTTTTCCTACAGCT
CCTGGGCAACGTGCTGGTTATTGTGCTGTCTCATCATTTTGGCAAAGGCCACCATGGGGCACCTGCCCAC
GGGGATACACGGCGCCCGCCGCCTCCTGCCTCTGCTCTGGCTCTTTGTGCTGTTCAAGAATGCTACAGCT
TACCCATACGATGTTCCAGATTACGCTGGCTATCCCTATGACGTCCCGGACTATGCAGGATCCTATCCAT
ATGACGTTCCAGATTACGCTTTCCATGTAACTGTCCAAGATGATAATAACATCGTTGTCTCATTAGAAGC
TTCAGACGTCATCAGTCCAGCATCTGTGTATGTTGTGAAGATAACTGGTGAATCCAAAAATTATTTCTTC
GAATTTGAGGAATTCAACAGCACTTTGCCTCCTCCTGTTATTTTCAAGGCCAGTTATCATGGCCTTTATT
ATATAATCACTCTGGTAGTGGTAAATGGAAATGTGGTGACCAAGCCATCCAGATCAATCACTGTGTTAAC
AAAACCTCTACCTGTAACCAGTGTTTCCATATATGACTATAAACCTTCTCCTGAAACAGGAGTCCTGTTT
GAAATACATTATCCAGAAAAATATAACGTTTTCACAAGAGTGAACATTAGCTACTGGGAAGGTAAAGACT
TCCGGACAATGCTATATAAAGATTTCTTTAAGGGAAAAACAGTATTTAATCACTGGCTGCCAGGAATGTG
TTATAGTAATATCACCTTTCAGCTGGTATCTGAGGCAACTTTTAATAAAAGTACCCTTGTTGAGTACAGT
GGTGTCAGTCACGAACCCAAACAGCACAGAACTGCCCCTTATCCACCTCAAAATATTTCCGTTCGTATCG
TAAACTTGAACAAAAACAACTGGGAAGAACAGAGTGGCAATTTCCCAGAAGAATCCTTCATGAGATCACA
AGATACAATAGGAAAAGAAAAACTCTTCCATTTTACAGAAGAAACCCCTGAAATTCCCTCGGGCAACATT
TCTTCCGGTTGGCCTGATTTTAATAGCAGTGACTATGAAACTACGTCTCAGCCATATTGGTGGGACAGTG
CATCTGCAGCTCCTGAAAGTGAAGATGAATTTGTCAGCGTACTTCCCATGGAATACGAAAATAACAGTAC
ACTCAGTGAGACAGAGAAGTCAACATCAGGCTCTTTCTCCTTTTTCCCTGTGCAAATGATATTGACCTGG
TTACCACCCAAACCACCCACTGCTTTTGATGGGTTCCATATCCATATTGAACGAGAAGAGAACTTTACTG
AATATTTGATGGTGGATGAAGAAGCACATGAATTTGTTGCAGAACTGAAGGAACCTGGGAAATATAAGTT
ATCTGTGACAACCTTTAGTTCCTCAGGATCTTGTGAAACTCGAAAAAGTCAGTCAGCAAAATCACTCAGC
TTTTATATCAGTCCTTCAGGAGAGTGGATTGAAGAACTGACCGAGAAGCCGCAGCACGTGAGTGTCCACG
TTTTAAGCTCAACCACTGCCTTGATGTCCTGGACATCTTCCCAAGAGAACTACAACAGCACCATTGTGTC
TGTGGTGTCGCTGACCTGCCAGAAACAAAAGGAGAGCCAGAGGCTTGAAAAGCAGTACTGCACTCAGGTG
AACTCAAGCAAACCTATTATTGAAAATCTGGTTCCTGGTGCCCAGTACCAGGTTGTAATATACCTAAGGA
AAGGCCCTTTGATTGGACCACCTTCAGATCCTGTGACATTTGCTATTGTTCCCACAGGAATAAAGGATTT
AATGCTCTATCCTTTGGGTCCTACGGCCGTGGTTCTGAGCTGGACCAGACCTTATTTAGGCGTGTTCAGA
AAATACGTGGTTGAAATGTTTTATTTCAACCCTGCTACAATGACATCAGAGTGGACCACCTACTATGAAA
TAGCAGCAACTGTTTCCTTAACTGCATCCGTGAGAATAGCTAATCTGCTGCCAGCATGGTACTACAACTT
CCGGGTTACCATGGTGACGTGGGGAGATCCAGAATTGAGCTGCTGTGACAGCTCTACCATCAGCTTCATA
ACAGCCCCAGTGGCTCCGGAAATCACTTCTGTGGAATATTTCAACAGTCTGTTATATATCAGTTGGACAT
ATGGGGATGATACAACGGACTTGTCCCATTCTAGAATGCTTCACTGGATGGTGGTTGCAGAAGGAAAAAA
GAAAATTAAAAAGAGTGTAACACGCAATGTCATGACTGCAATTCTCAGCTTGCCTCCAGGCGACATCTAT
AACCTCTCAGTAACTGCTTGTACTGAAAGAGGAAGTAATACCTCCATGCTCCGCCTTGTCAAGCTAGAAC
CAGCTCCACCCAAATCACTCTTCGCAGTGAACAAAACCCAGACTTCAGTGACTTTGCTGTGGGTGGAAGA
GGGAGTAGCTGATTTCTTTGAAGTTTTCTGTCAACAAGTTGGCTCCAGTCAGAAAACCAAACTTCAGGAA
CCAGTTGCTGTTTCTTCCCATGTCGTGACCATCTCCAGCCTTCTTCCTGCCACTGCCTACAATTGTAGTG
TCACCAGCTTTAGCCATGACAGCCCCAGTGTCCCTACGTTCATAGCCGTCTCAACAATGGTTACAGAGAT
GAATCCCAATGTGGTAGTGATCTCCGTGCTGGCCATCCTTAGCACACTTTTAATTGGACTGTTGCTTGTT
ACCCTCATTATTCTTAGGAAAAAGCATCTGCAGATGGCTAGGGAGTGTGGAGCTGGTACATTTGTCAATT
TTGCATCCTTAGAGAGGGATGGAAAGCTTCCATACAACTGGCGTAGGAGTATATTTGCTTTCTTAACCCT
GCTACCCTCATGTCTTTGGACTGATTATCTTTTGGCATTTTATATTAATCCTTGGAGTAAAAATGGTTTA
AAGAAGAGGAAACTGACAAACCCGGTTCAACTGGATGACTTTGATGCCTATATTAAGGATATGGCCAAAG
ACTCTGACTATAAATTTTCTCTTCAGTTTGAGGAGTTGAAATTGATTGGACTGGATATCCCACACTTTGC
TGCAGATCTTCCACTGAATCGATGTAAAAACCGTTACACAAACATCCTACCATATGACTTCAGCCGTGTG
AGATTAGTCTCCATGAATGAAGAGGAAGGTGCAGACTACATCAATGCCAACTATATTCCTGGATACAACT
CACCCCAGGAGTATATTGCCACCCAGGGGCCACTGCCTGAAACCAGAAATGACTTCTGGAAGATGGTCCT
GCAACAAAAGTCTCAGATTATTGTCATGCTCACTCAGTGTAATGAGAAAAGGAGGGTGAAATGTGACCAT
TACTGGCCATTCACGGAAGAACCTATAGCCTATGGAGACATCACTGTGGAGATGATTTCAGAGGAAGAGC
AGGACGACTGGGCCTGTAGACACTTCCGGATCAACTATGCTGACGAGATGCAGGATGTGATGCATTTTAA
CTACACTGCATGGCCTGATCATGGTGTGCCCACAGCAAATGCTGCAGAAAGTATCCTGCAGTTTGTACAC
ATGGTCCGACAGCAAGCTACCAAGAGCAAAGGTCCCATGATCATTCACTGCAGTGCTGGCGTGGGACGGA
CAGGAACATTCATTGCCCTGGACAGGCTCTTGCAGCACATTCGGGATCATGAGTTTGTTGACATCTTAGG
GCTGGTGTCAGAAATGAGGTCATACCGGATGTCTATGGTACAGACAGAGGAGCAGTACATTTTTATCCAT
CAGTGTGTGCAACTGATGTGGATGAAGAAGAAGCAGCAGTTCTGCATCAGTGATGTCATATACGAGAATG
TTAGCAAGTCCTAGGCACTCCTCAGGTGCAGGCTGCCTATCAGAAGGTGGTGGCTGGTGTGGCCAATGCC
CTGGCTCACAAATACCACTGAGATCTTTTTCCCTCTGCCAAAAATTATGGGGACATCATGAAGCCCCTTG
AGCATCTGACTTCTGGCTAATAAAGGAAATTTATTTTCATTGCAATAGTGTGTTGGAATTTTTTGTGTCT
CTCACTCGGAAGGACATATGGGAGGGCAAATCATTTAAAACATCAGAATGAGTATTTGGTTTAGAGTTTG
GCAACATATGCCCATATGCTGGCTGCCATGAACAAAGGTTGGCTATAAAGAGGTCATCAGTATATGAAAC
AGCCCCCTGCTGTCCATTCCTTATTCCATAGAAAAGCCTTGACTTGAGGTTAGATTTTTTTTATATTTTG
TTTTGTGTTATTTTTTTCTTTAACATCCCTAAAATTTTCCTTACATGTTTTACTAGCCAGATTTTTCCTC
CTCTCCTGACTACTCCCAGTCATAGCTGTCCCTCTTCTCTTATGGAGATCCCTCGACCTGCAGCCCAAGC
TTGGCGTAATCATGGTCATAGCTGTTTCCTGTGTGAAATTGTTATCCGCTCACAATTCCACACAACATAC
GAGCCGGAAGCATAAAGTGTAAAGCCTGGGGTGCCTAATGAGTGAGCTAACTCACATTAATTGCGTTGCG
CTCACTGCCCGCTTTCCAGTCGGGAAACCTGTCGTGCCAGCGGATCCGCATCTCAATTAGTCAGCAACCA
TAGTCCCGCCCCTAACTCCGCCCATCCCGCCCCTAACTCCGCCCAGTTCCGCCCATTCTCCGCCCCATGG
CTGACTAATTTTTTTTATTTATGCAGAGGCCGAGGCCGCCTCGGCCTCTGAGCTATTCCAGAAGTAGTGA
GGAGGCTTTTTTGGAGGCCTAGGCTTTTGCAAAAAGCTAACTTGTTTATTGCAGCTTATAATGGTTACAA
ATAAAGCAATAGCATCACAAATTTCACAAATAAAGCATTTTTTTCACTGCATTCTAGTTGTGGTTTGTCC
AAACTCATCAATGTATCTTATCATGTCTGGATCCGCTGCATTAATGAATCGGCCAACGCGCGGGGAGAGG
CGGTTTGCGTATTGGGCGCTCTTCCGCTTCCTCGCTCACTGACTCGCTGCGCTCGGTCGTTCGGCTGCGG
CGAGCGGTATCAGCTCACTCAAAGGCGGTAATACGGTTATCCACAGAATCAGGGGATAACGCAGGAAAGA
ACATGTGAGCAAAAGGCCAGCAAAAGGCCAGGAACCGTAAAAAGGCCGCGTTGCTGGCGTTTTTCCATAG
GCTCCGCCCCCCTGACGAGCATCACAAAAATCGACGCTCAAGTCAGAGGTGGCGAAACCCGACAGGACTA
TAAAGATACCAGGCGTTTCCCCCTGGAAGCTCCCTCGTGCGCTCTCCTGTTCCGACCCTGCCGCTTACCG
GATACCTGTCCGCCTTTCTCCCTTCGGGAAGCGTGGCGCTTTCTCATAGCTCACGCTGTAGGTATCTCAG
TTCGGTGTAGGTCGTTCGCTCCAAGCTGGGCTGTGTGCACGAACCCCCCGTTCAGCCCGACCGCTGCGCC
TTATCCGGTAACTATCGTCTTGAGTCCAACCCGGTAAGACACGACTTATCGCCACTGGCAGCAGCCACTG
GTAACAGGATTAGCAGAGCGAGGTATGTAGGCGGTGCTACAGAGTTCTTGAAGTGGTGGCCTAACTACGG
CTACACTAGAAGAACAGTATTTGGTATCTGCGCTCTGCTGAAGCCAGTTACCTTCGGAAAAAGAGTTGGT
AGCTCTTGATCCGGCAAACAAACCACCGCTGGTAGCGGTGGTTTTTTTGTTTGCAAGCAGCAGATTACGC
GCAGAAAAAAAGGATCTCAAGAAGATCCTTTGATCTTTTCTACGGGGTCTGACGCTCAGTGGAACGAAAA
CTCACGTTAAGGGATTTTGGTCATGAGATTATCAAAAAGGATCTTCACCTAGATCCTTTTAAATTAAAAA
TGAAGTTTTAAATCAATCTAAAGTATATATGAGTAAACTTGGTCTGACAGTTACCAATGCTTAATCAGTG
AGGCACCTATCTCAGCGATCTGTCTATTTCGTTCATCCATAGTTGCCTGACTCCCCGTCGTGTAGATAAC
TACGATACGGGAGGGCTTACCATCTGGCCCCAGTGCTGCAATGATACCGCGAGACCCACGCTCACCGGCT
CCAGATTTATCAGCAATAAACCAGCCAGCCGGAAGGGCCGAGCGCAGAAGTGGTCCTGCAACTTTATCCG
CCTCCATCCAGTCTATTAATTGTTGCCGGGAAGCTAGAGTAAGTAGTTCGCCAGTTAATAGTTTGCGCAA
CGTTGTTGCCATTGCTACAGGCATCGTGGTGTCACGCTCGTCGTTTGGTATGGCTTCATTCAGCTCCGGT
TCCCAACGATCAAGGCGAGTTACATGATCCCCCATGTTGTGCAAAAAAGCGGTTAGCTCCTTCGGTCCTC
CGATCGTTGTCAGAAGTAAGTTGGCCGCAGTGTTATCACTCATGGTTATGGCAGCACTGCATAATTCTCT
TACTGTCATGCCATCCGTAAGATGCTTTTCTGTGACTGGTGAGTACTCAACCAAGTCATTCTGAGAATAG
TGTATGCGGCGACCGAGTTGCTCTTGCCCGGCGTCAATACGGGATAATACCGCGCCACATAGCAGAACTT
TAAAAGTGCTCATCATTGGAAAACGTTCTTCGGGGCGAAAACTCTCAAGGATCTTACCGCTGTTGAGATC
CAGTTCGATGTAACCCACTCGTGCACCCAACTGATCTTCAGCATCTTTTACTTTCACCAGCGTTTCTGGG
TGAGCAAAAACAGGAAGGCAAAATGCCGCAAAAAAGGGAATAAGGGCGACACGGAAATGTTGAATACTCA
TACTCTTCCTTTTTCAATATTATTGAAGCATTTATCAGGGTTATTGTCTCATGAGCGGATACATATTTGA
ATGTATTTAGAAAAATAAACAAATAGGGGTTCCGCGCACATTTCCCCGAAAAGTGCCACCTG
