>Addgene plasmid #191695 | pCAG-SP-3xHAtag-PTPRO | depositor partial sequence | sequence record 371578 | PTPRO coding sequence
ATGGGGCACCTGCCCACGGGGATACACGGCGCCCGCCGCCTCCTGCCTCTGCTCTGGCTCTTTGTGCTGT
TCAAGAATGCTACAGCTTTCCATGTAACTGTCCAAGATGATAATAACATCGTTGTCTCATTAGAAGCTTC
AGACGTCATCAGTCCAGCATCTGTGTATGTTGTGAAGATAACTGGTGAATCCAAAAATTATTTCTTCGAA
TTTGAGGAATTCAACAGCACTTTGCCTCCTCCTGTTATTTTCAAGGCCAGTTATCATGGCCTTTATTATA
TAATCACTCTGGTAGTGGTAAATGGAAATGTGGTGACCAAGCCATCCAGATCAATCACTGTGTTAACAAA
ACCTCTACCTGTAACCAGTGTTTCCATATATGACTATAAACCTTCTCCTGAAACAGGAGTCCTGTTTGAA
ATACATTATCCAGAAAAATATAACGTTTTCACAAGAGTGAACATTAGCTACTGGGAAGGTAAAGACTTCC
GGACAATGCTATATAAAGATTTCTTTAAGGGAAAAACAGTATTTAATCACTGGCTGCCAGGAATGTGTTA
TAGTAATATCACCTTTCAGCTGGTATCTGAGGCAACTTTTAATAAAAGTACCCTTGTTGAGTACAGTGGT
GTCAGTCACGAACCCAAACAGCACAGAACTGCCCCTTATCCACCTCAAAATATTTCCGTTCGTATCGTAA
ACTTGAACAAAAACAACTGGGAAGAACAGAGTGGCAATTTCCCAGAAGAATCCTTCATGAGATCACAAGA
TACAATAGGAAAAGAAAAACTCTTCCATTTTACAGAAGAAACCCCTGAAATTCCCTCGGGCAACATTTCT
TCCGGTTGGCCTGATTTTAATAGCAGTGACTATGAAACTACGTCTCAGCCATATTGGTGGGACAGTGCAT
CTGCAGCTCCTGAAAGTGAAGATGAATTTGTCAGCGTACTTCCCATGGAATACGAAAATAACAGTACACT
CAGTGAGACAGAGAAGTCAACATCAGGCTCTTTCTCCTTTTTCCCTGTGCAAATGATATTGACCTGGTTA
CCACCCAAACCACCCACTGCTTTTGATGGGTTCCATATCCATATTGAACGAGAAGAGAACTTTACTGAAT
ATTTGATGGTGGATGAAGAAGCACATGAATTTGTTGCAGAACTGAAGGAACCTGGGAAATATAAGTTATC
TGTGACAACCTTTAGTTCCTCAGGATCTTGTGAAACTCGAAAAAGTCAGTCAGCAAAATCACTCAGCTTT
TATATCAGTCCTTCAGGAGAGTGGATTGAAGAACTGACCGAGAAGCCGCAGCACGTGAGTGTCCACGTTT
TAAGCTCAACCACTGCCTTGATGTCCTGGACATCTTCCCAAGAGAACTACAACAGCACCATTGTGTCTGT
GGTGTCGCTGACCTGCCAGAAACAAAAGGAGAGCCAGAGGCTTGAAAAGCAGTACTGCACTCAGGTGAAC
TCAAGCAAACCTATTATTGAAAATCTGGTTCCTGGTGCCCAGTACCAGGTTGTAATATACCTAAGGAAAG
GCCCTTTGATTGGACCACCTTCAGATCCTGTGACATTTGCTATTGTTCCCACAGGAATAAAGGATTTAAT
GCTCTATCCTTTGGGTCCTACGGCCGTGGTTCTGAGCTGGACCAGACCTTATTTAGGCGTGTTCAGAAAA
TACGTGGTTGAAATGTTTTATTTCAACCCTGCTACAATGACATCAGAGTGGACCACCTACTATGAAATAG
CAGCAACTGTTTCCTTAACTGCATCCGTGAGAATAGCTAATCTGCTGCCAGCATGGTACTACAACTTCCG
GGTTACCATGGTGACGTGGGGAGATCCAGAATTGAGCTGCTGTGACAGCTCTACCATCAGCTTCATAACA
GCCCCAGTGGCTCCGGAAATCACTTCTGTGGAATATTTCAACAGTCTGTTATATATCAGTTGGACATATG
GGGATGATACAACGGACTTGTCCCATTCTAGAATGCTTCACTGGATGGTGGTTGCAGAAGGAAAAAAGAA
AATTAAAAAGAGTGTAACACGCAATGTCATGACTGCAATTCTCAGCTTGCCTCCAGGCGACATCTATAAC
CTCTCAGTAACTGCTTGTACTGAAAGAGGAAGTAATACCTCCATGCTCCGCCTTGTCAAGCTAGAACCAG
CTCCACCCAAATCACTCTTCGCAGTGAACAAAACCCAGACTTCAGTGACTTTGCTGTGGGTGGAAGAGGG
AGTAGCTGATTTCTTTGAAGTTTTCTGTCAACAAGTTGGCTCCAGTCAGAAAACCAAACTTCAGGAACCA
GTTGCTGTTTCTTCCCATGTCGTGACCATCTCCAGCCTTCTTCCTGCCACTGCCTACAATTGTAGTGTCA
CCAGCTTTAGCCATGACAGCCCCAGTGTCCCTACGTTCATAGCCGTCTCAACAATGGTTACAGAGATGAA
TCCCAATGTGGTAGTGATCTCCGTGCTGGCCATCCTTAGCACACTTTTAATTGGACTGTTGCTTGTTACC
CTCATTATTCTTAGGAAAAAGCATCTGCAGATGGCTAGGGAGTGTGGAGCTGGTACATTTGTCAATTTTG
CATCCTTAGAGAGGGATGGAAAGCTTCCATACAACTGGCGTAGGAGTATATTTGCTTTCTTAACCCTGCT
ACCCTCATGTCTTTGGACTGATTATCTTTTGGCATTTTATATTAATCCTTGGAGTAAAAATGGTTTAAAG
AAGAGGAAACTGACAAACCCGGTTCAACTGGATGACTTTGATGCCTATATTAAGGATATGGCCAAAGACT
CTGACTATAAATTTTCTCTTCAGTTTGAGGAGTTGAAATTGATTGGACTGGATATCCCACACTTTGCTGC
AGATCTTCCACTGAATCGATGTAAAAACCGTTACACAAACATCCTACCATATGACTTCAGCCGTGTGAGA
TTAGTCTCCATGAATGAAGAGGAAGGTGCAGACTACATCAATGCCAACTATATTCCTGGATACAACTCAC
CCCAGGAGTATATTGCCACCCAGGGGCCACTGCCTGAAACCAGAAATGACTTCTGGAAGATGGTCCTGCA
ACAAAAGTCTCAGATTATTGTCATGCTCACTCAGTGTAATGAGAAAAGGAGGGTGAAATGTGACCATTAC
TGGCCATTCACGGAAGAACCTATAGCCTATGGAGACATCACTGTGGAGATGATTTCAGAGGAAGAGCAGG
ACGACTGGGCCTGTAGACACTTCCGGATCAACTATGCTGACGAGATGCAGGATGTGATGCATTTTAACTA
CACTGCATGGCCTGATCATGGTGTGCCCACAGCAAATGCTGCAGAAAGTATCCTGCAGTTTGTACACATG
GTCCGACAGCAAGCTACCAAGAGCAAAGGTCCCATGATCATTCACTGCAGTGCTGGCGTGGGACGGACAG
GAACATTCATTGCCCTGGACAGGCTCTTGCAGCACATTCGGGATCATGAGTTTGTTGACATCTTAGGGCT
GGTGTCAGAAATGAGGTCATACCGGATGTCTATGGTACAGACAGAGGAGCAGTACATTTTTATCCATCAG
TGTGTGCAACTGATGTGGATGAAGAAGAAGCAGCAGTTCTGCATCAGTGATGTCATATACGAGAATGTTA
GCAAGTCC
