>Addgene plasmid #191695 | pCAG-SP-3xHAtag-PTPRO | depositor partial sequence | sequence record 371579 | 3xHAtag
TACCCATACGATGTTCCAGATTACGCTGGCTATCCCTATGACGTCCCGGACTATGCAGGATCCTATCCAT
ATGACGTTCCAGATTACGCT
